Addgene plasmid #91194: pJG484
Purpose: WDV replicon T-DNA for gene targeting in wheat scutella, H840A single nickase (nTaCas9_H840A+gUbi8+donor)
Depositing lab: Daniel Voytas. Depositing organization: University of Minnesota. Publication: A multi-purpose toolkit to enable advanced genome engineering in plants. Cermak T, Curtin SJ, Gil-Humanes J, Cegan R, Kono TJY, Konecna E, Belanto JJ, Starker CG, Mathre JW, Greenstein RL, Voytas DF. Plant Cell. 2017 May 18. pii: tpc.00922.2016. doi: 10.1105/tpc.16.00922. PubMed 28522548.
Backbone
  Vector backbone: pTRANS_203
  Vector type: Plant Expression, CRISPR
Growth in bacteria
  Bacterial resistance: Kanamycin, 50 μg/mL
  Growth temperature: 37°C
  Growth strain: DH5alpha
  Copy number: High Copy
Gene/Insert
  Gene/Insert name: nTaCas9_H840A+gUbi8+donor
  gRNA/shRNA sequence: gUbi8: GCCAGCCCTGGGACTAGCAGC
  Cloning method: Restriction Enzyme; 5′ cloning site unknown (unknown if destroyed); 3′ cloning site unknown (unknown if destroyed)
  Sequencing primers: 5′ unknown
Terms and licenses: Academic/Nonprofit Terms; Industry Terms: Not Available to Industry
How to cite: pJG484 was a gift from Daniel Voytas (Addgene plasmid # 91194 ; http://n2t.net/addgene:91194 ; RRID:Addgene_91194)
