[The description below was written by a language model from this plasmid's Addgene catalogue record and pLannotate feature annotations shown in this document.]
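Description:
pJG484 is a binary T-DNA plasmid of about 19 kb built on the pTRANS_203 backbone. It carries a wheat dwarf virus (WDV) replicon for CRISPR-mediated gene targeting in wheat scutella. It is propagated in E. coli through a high-copy ColE1/pUC-type origin with a pBR322 bom site. The pVS1 oriV, RepA and StaA functions allow stable maintenance in Agrobacterium. Selection in bacteria is by kanamycin resistance (aphA-3). No plant selectable marker appears in the feature table.

Between the nopaline-type left and right border repeats, a maize polyubiquitin promoter drives a Streptococcus pyogenes Cas9 coding sequence ending in the octopine synthase terminator. According to the catalogue entry this is a wheat-oriented Cas9 carrying the H840A substitution, which inactivates the HNH domain so the enzyme nicks one strand rather than making a double-strand break.

Two gRNA scaffolds follow, although the record names only one guide, gUbi8, and does not identify the promoter(s) driving the guide RNAs. Next comes the donor template: an EGFP coding sequence with a NOS terminator, flanked by two fragments that the annotation tool matched to an Arabidopsis ubiquitin-domain protein. Given the guide name, these fragments are probably homology arms from a ubiquitin locus, so that EGFP would report successful targeted insertion, but the record does not state this.

A WDV RepA-matching coding sequence on the opposite strand supplies the viral replication function. The geminiviral intergenic regions that would delimit the replicon are not annotated. In such systems, Rep releases and amplifies the replicon as circular DNA in the plant nucleus, raising the copy number of nickase, guide and donor to favour homology-directed repair.
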