Features (pLannotate 1.2.2; 21 found; start..end, strand, type, name):
    291..1085    -  CDS            KanR: aminoglycoside phosphotransferase; aphA-3; confers resistance to kanamycin
   1510..1534    +  misc_feature   LB T-DNA repeat: left border repeat from nopaline C58 T-DNA
   2050..4039    +  promoter       Ubi promoter: maize polyubiquitin gene promoter
   4060..8163    +  CDS            cas9: CAS9_STRP1 - Also known as csn1 From Streptococcus pyogenes serotype M1.
   8232..8939    +  terminator     OCS terminator: octopine synthase terminator
   9329..9404    +  misc_RNA       gRNA scaffold: guide RNA scaffold for the Streptococcus pyogenes CRISPR/Cas9 system
   9800..9875    +  misc_RNA       gRNA scaffold: guide RNA scaffold for the Streptococcus pyogenes CRISPR/Cas9 system
   9930..10478   +  CDS            DSK2B (fragment): DSK2B_ARATH - Experimental evidence at protein level: Swiss-Prot protein existence level 1. Binds and presumably selects ubiquitin-conjugates for destruction. Prefers multiubiquitin chains rather than single ubiquitins, with a binding affinity for 'Lys-48'-linked ubiquitin chains. Acts as a ubiquitin receptor that associates with the 26S proteasomal docking subunit RPN10 for the indirect recognition of ubiquitinated substrates of ubiquitin/26S proteasome-mediated proteolysis (UPP). From Arabidopsis thaliana (Mouse-ear cress).
  10701..11420   +  CDS            EGFP: the original enhanced GFP (Yang et al., 1996) mammalian codon-optimized
  11426..11445   -  misc_feature   MCS (fragment): pUC18/19 multiple cloning site
  11451..11703   +  terminator     NOS terminator: nopaline synthase terminator and poly(A) signal
  11712..11948   +  CDS            DSK2B (fragment): DSK2B_ARATH - Experimental evidence at protein level: Swiss-Prot protein existence level 1. Binds and presumably selects ubiquitin-conjugates for destruction. Prefers multiubiquitin chains rather than single ubiquitins, with a binding affinity for 'Lys-48'-linked ubiquitin chains. Acts as a ubiquitin receptor that associates with the 26S proteasomal docking subunit RPN10 for the indirect recognition of ubiquitinated substrates of ubiquitin/26S proteasome-mediated proteolysis (UPP). From Arabidopsis thaliana (Mouse-ear cress).
  13054..13845   -  CDS            REPA_WDVS: Experimental evidence at protein level: Swiss-Prot protein existence level 1. Implicated in enhancement of V-sense gene expression. Acts a an inhibitor of C-sense gene transcription (By similarity). From Wheat dwarf virus (isolate Sweden) (WDV).
  14295..14319   +  misc_feature   RB T-DNA repeat: right border repeat from nopaline C58 T-DNA
  14659..15060   +  CDS            Y4CG_SINFN (fragment): Protein inferred from homology: Swiss-Prot protein existence level 3. From Sinorhizobium fredii (strain NBRC 101917 / NGR234).
  15620..16249   +  CDS            pVS1 StaA: stability protein from the Pseudomonas plasmid pVS1 (Heeb et al., 2000)
  16678..17751   +  CDS            pVS1 RepA: replication protein from the Pseudomonas plasmid pVS1 (Heeb et al., 2000)
  17817..18011   +  rep_origin     pVS1 oriV: origin of replication for the Pseudomonas plasmid pVS1 (Heeb et al., 2000)
  18214..18253   +  CDS            rop (fragment): Rop protein, which maintains plasmids at low copy number; rop
  18355..18495   +  misc_feature   bom: basis of mobility region from pBR322
  18681..204     -  rep_origin     ori (across the origin): high-copy-number ColE1/pMB1/pBR322/pUC origin of replication
>Addgene plasmid #91194 | pJG484 | addgene full sequence | sequence record 182755 | Addgene NGS Result
GTAGGCGGTGCTACAGAGTTCTTGAAGTGGTGGCCTAACTACGGCTACACTAGAAGGACAGTATTTGGTA
TCTGCGCTCTGCTGAAGCCAGTTACCTTCGGAAAAAGAGTTGGTAGCTCTTGATCCGGCAAACAAACCAC
CGCTGGTAGCGGTGGTTTTTTTGTTTGCAAGCAGCAGATTACGCGCAGAAAAAAAGGATCTCAAGAAGAT
CCTTTGATCTTTTCTACGGGGTCTGACGCTCAGTGGAACGAAAACTCACGTTAAGGGATTTTGGTCATGC
ATTCTAGGTACTAAAACAATTCATCCAGTAAAATATAATATTTTATTTTCTCCCAATCAGGCTTGATCCC
CAGTAAGTCAAAAAATAGCTCGACATACTGTTCTTCCCCGATATCCTCCCTGATCGACCGGACGCAGAAG
GCAATGTCATACCACTTGTCCGCCCTGCCGCTTCTCCCAAGATCAATAAAGCCACTTACTTTGCCATCTT
TCACAAAGATGTTGCTGTCTCCCAGGTCGCCGTGGGAAAAGACAAGTTCCTCTTCGGGCTTTTCCGTCTT
TAAAAAATCATACAGCTCGCGCGGATCTTTAAATGGAGTGTCTTCTTCCCAGTTTTCGCAATCCACATCG
GCCAGATCGTTATTCAGTAAGTAATCCAATTCGGCTAAGCGGCTGTCTAAGCTATTCGTATAGGGACAAT
CCGATATGTCGATGGAGTGAAAGAGCCTGATGCACTCCGCATACAGCTCGATAATCTTTTCAGGGCTTTG
TTCATCTTCATACTCTTCCGAGCAAAGGACGCCATCGGCCTCACTCATGAGCAGATTGCTCCAGCCATCA
TGCCGTTCAAAGTGCAGGACCTTTGGAACAGGCAGCTTTCCTTCCAGCCATAGCATCATGTCCTTTTCCC
GTTCCACATCATAGGTGGTCCCTTTATACCGGCTGTCCGTCATTTTTAAATATAGGTTTTCATTTTCTCC
CACCAGCTTATATACCTTAGCAGGAGACATTCCTTCCGTATCTTTTACGCAGCGGTATTTTTCGATCAGT
TTTTTCAATTCCGGTGATATTCTCATTTTAGCCATTTATTATTTCCTTCCTCTTTTCTACAGTATTTAAA
GATACCCCAAGCAGCTAATTATAACAAGACGAACTCCAATTCACTGTTCCTTGCATTCTAAAACCTTAAA
TACCAGAAAACAGCTTTTTCAAAGTTGTTTTCAAAGTTGGCGTATAACATAGTATCGACGGAGCCGATTT
TGAAACCGCGGTGATCACAGGCAGCAACGCTCTGTCATCGTTACAATCAACATGCTACCCTCCGCGAGAT
CATCCGTGTTTCAAACCCGGCAGCTTAGTTGCCGTTCTTCCGAATAGCATCGGTAACATGAGCAAAGTCT
GCCGCCTTACAACGGCTCTCCCGCTGACGCCGTCCCGGACTGATGGGCTGCCTGTATCGAGTGGTGATTT
TGTGCCGAGCTGCCGGTCGGGGAGCTGTTGGCTGGCTGGTGGCAGGATATATTGTGGTGTAAACAAATTG
ACGCTTAGACAACTTAATAACACATTGCGGACGTTTTTAATGTAGAGCTCGTTCCTGCGGCCGCTTAATT
AAGGTAGTGAACAGAAGTCCGGCAGGTCCTTAGCGAAAAAACGGGGTGTGCCAGAAAACTCTATCCTCTA
CCCTGCGTGGAGGTGTGAATTCTGCACACTGCAAATGCAATGTGTCCAATGCTTTATATAGGGCAGGTTT
TGGCGGGAGAACAGGGCCCTAGTGTTCCCACGGTAGCGTAGCGAATCGTGTGGGCCCTGTTCGGTGTGCG
GTCGGGGGGCCTCCACGCGGGTTATAATATTACCCCGCGTGGTGGCCCCCGACGCGCACTCGGCTTTTCG
TGAGTGCGCGGAGGCTTTTGGACCACATCTTTTCTGATCACTTTCGTGGAAGATGTTGATTTATCACACT
TTTGACGGGGAAATCTGTGCCATGCCTTAGCTTATAAGGAAGTGCGTGGTAGCCCATCTCGACAAGTTTG
TACCGATCTGCAGGCGCGCCTGCAGTGCAGCGTGACCCGGTCGTGCCCCTCTCTAGAGATAATGAGCATT
GCATGTCTAAGTTATAAAAAATTACCACATATTTTTTTTGTCACACTTGTTTGAAGTGCAGTTTATCTAT
CTTTATACATATATTTAAACTTTACTCTACGAATAATATAATCTATAGTACTACAATAATATCAGTGTTT
TAGAGAATCATATAAATGAACAGTTAGACATGGTCTAAAGGACAATTGAGTATTTTGACAACAGGACTCT
ACAGTTTTATCTTTTTAGTGTGCATGTGTTCTCCTTTTTTTTTGCAAATAGCTTCACCTATATAATACTT
CATCCATTTTATTAGTACATCCATTTAGGGTTTAGGGTTAATGGTTTTTATAGACTAATTTTTTTAGTAC
ATCTATTTTATTCTATTTTAGCCTCTAAATTAAGAAAACTAAAACTCTATTTTAGTTTTTTTATTTAATA
ATTTAGATATAAAATAGAATAAAATAAAGTGACTAAAAATTAAACAAATACCCTTTAAGAAATTAAAAAA
ACTAAGGAAACATTTTTCTTGTTTCGAGTAGATAATGCCAGCCTGTTAAACGCCGTCGACGAGTCTAACG
GACACCAACCAGCGAACCAGCAGCGTCGCGTCGGGCCAAGCGAAGCAGACGGCACGGCATCTCTGTCGCT
GCCTCTGGACCCCTCTCGAGAGTTCCGCTCCACCGTTGGACTTGCTCCGCTGTCGGCATCCAGAAATTGC
GTGGCGGAGCGGCAGACGTGAGCCGGCACGGCAGGCGGCCTCCTCCTCCTCTCACGGCACCGGCAGCTAC
GGGGGATTCCTTTCCCACCGCTCCTTCGCTTTCCCTTCCTCGCCCGCCGTAATAAATAGACACCCCCTCC
ACACCCTCTTTCCCCAACCTCGTGTTGTTCGGAGCGCACACACACACAACCAGATCTCCCCCAAATCCAC
CCGTCGGCACCTCCGCTTCAAGGTACGCCGCTCGTCCTCCCCCCCCCCCTCTCTACCTTCTCTAGATCGG
CGTTCCGGTCCATGGTTAGGGCCCGGTAGTTCTACTTCTGTTCATGTTTGTGTTAGATCCGTGTTTGTGT
TAGATCCGTGCTGCTAGCGTTCGTACACGGATGCGACCTGTACGTCAGACACGTTCTGATTGCTAACTTG
CCAGTGTTTCTCTTTGGGGAATCCTGGGATGGCTCTAGCCGTTCCGCAGACGGGATCGATTTCATGATTT
TTTTTGTTTCGTTGCATAGGGTTTGGTTTGCCCTTTTCCTTTATTTCAATATATGCCGTGCACTTGTTTG
TCGGGTCATCTTTTCATGCTTTTTTTTGTCTTGGTTGTGATGATGTGGTCTGGTTGGGCGGTCGTTCTAG
ATCGGAGTAGAATTAATTCTGTTTCAAACTACCTGGTGGATTTATTAATTTTGGATCTGTATGTGTGTGC
CATACATATTCATAGTTACGAATTGAAGATGATGGATGGAAATATCGATCTAGGATAGGTATACATGTTG
ATGCGGGTTTTACTGATGCATATACAGAGATGCTTTTTGTTCGCTTGGTTGTGATGATGTGGTGTGGTTG
GGCGGTCGTTCATTCGTTCTAGATCGGAGTAGAATACTGTTTCAAACTACCTGGTGTATTTATTAATTTT
GGAACTGTATGTGTGTGTCATACATCTTCATAGTTACGAGTTTAAGATGGATGGAAATATCGATCTAGGA
TAGGTATACATGTTGATGTGGGTTTTACTGATGCATATACATGATGGCATATGCAGCATCTATTCATATG
CTCTAACCTTGAGTACCTATCTATTATAATAAACAAGTATGTTTTATAATTATTTTGATCTTGATATACT
TGGATGATGGCATATGCAGCAGCTATATGTGGATTTTTTTAGCCCTGCCTTCATACGCTATTTATTTGCT
TGGTACTGTTTCTTTTGTCGATGCTCACCCTGTTGTTTGGTGTTACTTCCTGCAGGGCGATCTATTCGAA
TGGACAAGAAGTACTCGATCGGCCTCGACATCGGGACGAACTCAGTTGGCTGGGCCGTGATCACCGACGA
GTACAAGGTGCCCTCTAAGAAGTTCAAGGTCCTGGGGAACACCGACCGCCATTCCATCAAGAAGAACCTC
ATCGGCGCTCTCCTGTTCGACAGCGGGGAGACCGCTGAGGCTACGAGGCTCAAGAGAACCGCTAGGCGCC
GGTACACGAGAAGGAAGAACAGGATCTGCTACCTCCAAGAGATTTTCTCCAACGAGATGGCCAAGGTTGA
CGATTCATTCTTCCACCGCCTGGAGGAGTCTTTCCTCGTGGAGGAGGATAAGAAGCACGAGCGGCATCCC
ATCTTCGGCAACATCGTGGACGAGGTTGCCTACCACGAGAAGTACCCTACGATCTACCATCTGCGGAAGA
AGCTCGTGGACTCCACCGATAAGGCGGACCTCAGACTGATCTACCTCGCTCTGGCCCACATGATCAAGTT
CCGCGGCCATTTCCTGATCGAGGGGGATCTCAACCCAGACAACAGCGATGTTGACAAGCTGTTCATCCAA
CTCGTGCAGACCTACAACCAACTCTTCGAGGAGAACCCGATCAACGCCTCTGGCGTGGACGCGAAGGCTA
TCCTGTCCGCGAGGCTCTCGAAGTCCAGGAGGCTGGAGAACCTGATCGCTCAGCTCCCAGGCGAGAAGAA
GAACGGCCTGTTCGGGAACCTCATCGCTCTCAGCCTGGGGCTCACCCCGAACTTCAAGTCGAACTTCGAT
CTCGCTGAGGACGCCAAGCTGCAACTCTCCAAGGACACCTACGACGATGACCTCGATAACCTCCTGGCCC
AGATCGGCGATCAATACGCGGACCTGTTCCTCGCTGCCAAGAACCTGTCGGACGCCATCCTCCTGTCAGA
TATCCTCCGCGTGAACACCGAGATCACGAAGGCTCCACTCTCTGCCTCCATGATCAAGCGCTACGACGAG
CACCATCAGGATCTGACCCTCCTGAAGGCGCTGGTCCGCCAACAGCTCCCGGAGAAGTACAAGGAGATTT
TCTTCGATCAGTCGAAGAACGGCTACGCTGGGTACATCGACGGCGGGGCCTCACAAGAGGAGTTCTACAA
GTTCATCAAGCCAATCCTGGAGAAGATGGACGGCACGGAGGAGCTCCTGGTGAAGCTCAACAGGGAGGAC
CTCCTGCGGAAGCAGAGAACCTTCGATAACGGCAGCATCCCCCACCAAATCCATCTCGGGGAGCTGCACG
CCATCCTGAGAAGGCAAGAGGACTTCTACCCTTTCCTCAAGGATAACCGGGAGAAGATCGAGAAGATCCT
GACCTTCAGAATCCCATACTACGTCGGCCCTCTCGCGCGGGGGAACTCAAGATTCGCTTGGATGACCCGC
AAGTCTGAGGAGACCATCACGCCGTGGAACTTCGAGGAGGTGGTGGACAAGGGCGCTAGCGCTCAGTCGT
TCATCGAGAGGATGACCAACTTCGACAAGAACCTGCCCAACGAGAAGGTGCTCCCTAAGCACTCGCTCCT
GTACGAGTACTTCACCGTCTACAACGAGCTCACGAAGGTGAAGTACGTCACCGAGGGCATGCGCAAGCCA
GCGTTCCTGTCCGGGGAGCAGAAGAAGGCTATCGTGGACCTCCTGTTCAAGACCAACCGGAAGGTCACGG
TTAAGCAACTCAAGGAGGACTACTTCAAGAAGATCGAGTGCTTCGATTCGGTCGAGATCAGCGGCGTTGA
GGACCGCTTCAACGCCAGCCTCGGGACCTACCACGATCTCCTGAAGATCATCAAGGATAAGGACTTCCTG
GACAACGAGGAGAACGAGGATATCCTGGAGGACATCGTGCTGACCCTCACGCTGTTCGAGGACAGGGAGA
TGATCGAGGAGCGCCTGAAGACGTACGCCCATCTCTTCGATGACAAGGTCATGAAGCAACTCAAGCGCCG
GAGATACACCGGCTGGGGGAGGCTGTCCCGCAAGCTCATCAACGGCATCCGGGACAAGCAGTCCGGGAAG
ACCATCCTCGACTTCCTGAAGAGCGATGGCTTCGCCAACAGGAACTTCATGCAACTGATCCACGATGACA
GCCTCACCTTCAAGGAGGATATCCAAAAGGCTCAAGTGAGCGGCCAGGGGGACTCGCTGCACGAGCATAT
CGCGAACCTCGCTGGCTCCCCCGCGATCAAGAAGGGCATCCTCCAGACCGTGAAGGTTGTGGACGAGCTC
GTGAAGGTCATGGGCCGGCACAAGCCTGAGAACATCGTCATCGAGATGGCCAGAGAGAACCAAACCACGC
AGAAGGGGCAAAAGAACTCTAGGGAGCGCATGAAGCGCATCGAGGAGGGCATCAAGGAGCTGGGGTCCCA
AATCCTCAAGGAGCACCCAGTGGAGAACACCCAACTGCAGAACGAGAAGCTCTACCTGTACTACCTCCAG
AACGGCAGGGATATGTACGTGGACCAAGAGCTGGATATCAACCGCCTCAGCGATTACGACGTCGATGCTA
TCGTTCCCCAGTCTTTCCTGAAGGATGACTCCATCGACAACAAGGTCCTCACCAGGTCGGACAAGAACCG
CGGCAAGTCAGATAACGTTCCATCTGAGGAGGTCGTTAAGAAGATGAAGAACTACTGGAGGCAGCTCCTG
AACGCCAAGCTGATCACGCAAAGGAAGTTCGACAACCTCACCAAGGCTGAGAGAGGCGGGCTCTCAGAGC
TGGACAAGGCCGGCTTCATCAAGCGGCAGCTGGTCGAGACCAGACAAATCACGAAGCACGTTGCGCAAAT
CCTCGACTCTCGGATGAACACGAAGTACGATGAGAACGACAAGCTGATCAGGGAGGTTAAGGTGATCACC
CTGAAGTCTAAGCTCGTCTCCGACTTCAGGAAGGATTTCCAGTTCTACAAGGTTCGCGAGATCAACAACT
ACCACCATGCCCATGACGCTTACCTCAACGCTGTGGTCGGCACCGCTCTGATCAAGAAGTACCCAAAGCT
GGAGTCCGAGTTCGTGTACGGGGACTACAAGGTTTACGATGTGCGCAAGATGATCGCCAAGTCGGAGCAA
GAGATCGGCAAGGCTACCGCCAAGTACTTCTTCTACTCAAACATCATGAACTTCTTCAAGACCGAGATCA
CGCTGGCCAACGGCGAGATCCGGAAGAGACCGCTCATCGAGACCAACGGCGAGACGGGGGAGATCGTGTG
GGACAAGGGCAGGGATTTCGCGACCGTCCGCAAGGTTCTCTCCATGCCCCAGGTGAACATCGTCAAGAAG
ACCGAGGTCCAAACGGGCGGGTTCTCAAAGGAGTCTATCCTGCCTAAGCGGAACAGCGACAAGCTCATCG
CCAGAAAGAAGGACTGGGACCCAAAGAAGTACGGCGGGTTCGACAGCCCTACCGTGGCCTACTCGGTCCT
GGTTGTGGCGAAGGTTGAGAAGGGCAAGTCCAAGAAGCTCAAGAGCGTGAAGGAGCTCCTGGGGATCACC
ATCATGGAGAGGTCCAGCTTCGAGAAGAACCCAATCGACTTCCTGGAGGCCAAGGGCTACAAGGAGGTGA
AGAAGGACCTGATCATCAAGCTCCCGAAGTACTCTCTCTTCGAGCTGGAGAACGGCAGGAAGAGAATGCT
GGCTTCCGCTGGCGAGCTCCAGAAGGGGAACGAGCTCGCGCTGCCAAGCAAGTACGTGAACTTCCTCTAC
CTGGCTTCCCACTACGAGAAGCTCAAGGGCAGCCCGGAGGACAACGAGCAAAAGCAGCTGTTCGTCGAGC
AGCACAAGCATTACCTCGACGAGATCATCGAGCAAATCTCCGAGTTCAGCAAGCGCGTGATCCTCGCCGA
CGCGAACCTGGATAAGGTCCTCTCCGCCTACAACAAGCACCGGGACAAGCCCATCAGAGAGCAAGCGGAG
AACATCATCCATCTCTTCACCCTGACGAACCTCGGCGCTCCTGCTGCTTTCAAGTACTTCGACACCACGA
TCGATCGGAAGAGATACACCTCCACGAAGGAGGTCCTGGACGCGACCCTCATCCACCAGTCGATCACCGG
CCTGTACGAGACGAGGATCGACCTCTCACAACTCGGCGGGGATAAGAGACCCGCAGCAACCAAGAAGGCA
GGGCAAGCAAAGAAGAAGAAGTGACTCGAGTCCCTAGAGTCCTGCTTTAATGAGATATGCGAGACGCCTA
TGATCGCATGATATTTGCTTTCAATTCTGTTGTGCACGTTGTAAAAAACCTGAGCATGTGTAGCTCAGAT
CCTTACCGCCGGTTTCGGTTCATTCTAATGAATATATCACCCGTTACTATCGTATTTTTATGAATAATAT
TCTCCGTTCAATTTACTGATTGTACCCTACTACTTATATGTACAATATTAAAATGAAAACAATATATTGT
GCTGAATAGGTTTATAGCGACATCTATGATAGAGCGCCACAATAACAAACAATTGCGTTTTATTATTACA
AATCCAATTTTAAAAAAAGCGGCAGAACCGGTCAAACCTAAAAGACTGATTACATAAATCTTATTCAAAT
TTCAAAAGTGCCCCAGGGGCTAGTATCTACGACACACCGAGCGGCGAACTAATAACGCTCACTGAAGGGA
ACTCCGGTTCCCCGCCGGCGCGCATGGGTGAGATTCCTTGAAGTTGAGTATTGGCCGTCCGCTCTACCGA
AAGTTACGGGCACCATTCAACCCGGTCCAGCACGGCGGCCGGGTAACCGACTTGCTGCCCCGAGAATTAT
GCAGCATTTTTTTGGTGTATGTGGGCCCCAAATGAAGTGCAGGTCAAACCTTGACAGTGACGACAAATCG
TTGGGCGGGTCCAGGGCGAATTTTGCGACAACATGTCGAGGCTCAGCAGGAGGACGACCAAGCCCGTTAT
TCTGACAGTTCTGGTGCTCAACACATTTATATTTATCAAGGAGCACATTGTTACTCACTGCTAGGAGGGA
ATCGAACTAGGAATATTGATCAGAGGAACTACGAGAGAGCTGAAGATAACTGCCCTCTAGCTCTCACTGA
TCTGGGTCGCATAGTGAGATGCAGCCCACGTGAGTTCAGCAACGGTCTAGCGCTGGGCTTTTAGGCCCGC
ATGATCGGGCTTTTGTCGGGTGGTCGACGTGTTCACGATTGGGGAGAGCAACGCAGCAGTTCCTCTTAGT
TTAGTCCCACCTCGCCTGTCCAGCAGAGTTCTGACCGGTTTATAAACTCGCTTGCTGCATCAGACTTGCC
AGCCCTGGGACTAGCAGCGTTTTAGAGCTAGAAATAGCAAGTTAAAATAAGGCTAGTCCGTTATCAACTT
GAAAAAGTGGCACCGAGTCGGTGCTTTTTTTCCGGGACCAAGCCCGTTATTCTGACAGTTCTGGTGCTCA
ACACATTTATATTTATCAAGGAGCACATTGTTACTCACTGCTAGGAGGGAATCGAACTAGGAATATTGAT
CAGAGGAACTACGAGAGAGCTGAAGATAACTGCCCTCTAGCTCTCACTGATCTGGGTCGCATAGTGAGAT
GCAGCCCACGTGAGTTCAGCAACGGTCTAGCGCTGGGCTTTTAGGCCCGCATGATCGGGCTTTTGTCGGG
TGGTCGACGTGTTCACGATTGGGGAGAGCAACGCAGCAGTTCCTCTTAGTTTAGTCCCACCTCGCCTGTC
CAGCAGAGTTCTGACCGGTTTATAAACTCGCTTGCTGCATCAGACTTGGAGACGGAGTCGATTCGTCTCG
TTTTAGAGCTAGAAATAGCAAGTTAAAATAAGGCTAGTCCGTTATCAACTTGAAAAAGTGGCACCGAGTC
GGTGCTTTTTTTCGCGTAGTCCTCGGTATGGTGCTACTGGAGCTGCTAGTGGCAGGCCAGCAGGTTTATT
TGGGGCTGGACTTCCGGAATTAGATCAAATGCAGCAACAGTTGAGCCAGAATCCCAACCTTATGAGGGAG
ATAATGAACATGCCAATGATGCAGAGTCTCATGAATAACCCTGATCTAATACGCAATATGATTATGAATA
ATCCACAAATGCGTGATATTATTGATCGGAATCCAGATCTTGCCCATGTCCTCAATGATCCTAGTGTTCT
CCGCCAGACCCTTGAAGCTGCAAGAAACCCTGAAATTATGAGGGAGATGATGCGGAACACAGACAGAGCA
ATGAGCAACATCGAAGCTTCCCCTGAAGGGTTTAATATGCTCCGGCGTATGTATGAAACTGTACAGGAGC
CTTTTCTTAATGCAACAACAATGGGAGGGGGTGGGGAAGGCACCCCGGCCTCTAACCCGTTTGCAGCTCT
TCTTGGAAATCAGGGGCCTAACCAAGCCGGCAATGCTCCAACTACCGGCCCAGAGTCCACAACAGGAACC
CCTGTTCCAAATACTAATCCACTTCCAAACCCCTGGAGCAACAATGGTAGGTTCTAGTTATTTAGAGTTT
TTTGTTTGTTTTGTTGTTGAATGTTGATAATTACATGTGGTAGTATTTTTATTCTCACAGCTGCTGATAA
TTGCCTGTGATACTATTATATTTTCCCAGCTGGGGGTGCGCAAGGAACAACACGGTCAGGTCCTGCTGCT
AGTCCAGAGGGCAGAGGAAGTCTTCTAACATGCGGTGACGTGGAGGAGAATCCCGGGCCCATGGTGAGCA
AGGGCGAGGAGCTGTTCACCGGGGTGGTGCCCATCCTGGTCGAGCTGGACGGCGACGTAAACGGCCACAA
GTTCAGCGTGTCCGGCGAGGGCGAGGGCGATGCCACCTACGGCAAGCTGACCCTGAAGTTCATCTGCACC
ACCGGCAAGCTGCCCGTGCCCTGGCCCACCCTCGTGACCACCTTCACCTACGGCGTGCAGTGCTTCAGCC
GCTACCCCGACCACATGAAGCAGCACGACTTCTTCAAGTCCGCCATGCCCGAAGGCTACGTCCAGGAGCG
CACCATCTTCTTCAAGGACGACGGCAACTACAAGACCCGCGCCGAGGTGAAGTTCGAGGGCGACACCCTG
GTGAACCGCATCGAGCTGAAGGGCATCGACTTCAAGGAGGACGGCAACATCCTGGGGCACAAGCTGGAGT
ACAACTACAACAGCCACAACGTCTATATCATGGCCGACAAGCAGAAGAACGGCATCAAGGTGAACTTCAA
GATCCGCCACAACATCGAGGACGGCAGCGTGCAGCTCGCCGACCACTACCAGCAGAACACCCCCATCGGC
GACGGCCCCGTGCTGCTGCCCGACAACCACTACCTGAGCACCCAGTCCGCCCTGAGCAAAGACCCCAACG
AGAAGCGCGATCACATGGTCCTGCTGGAGTTCGTGACCGCCGCCGGGATCACTCACGGCATGGACGAGCT
GTACAAGTAAAGCGGCCGGGTACCGAGCTCGAATTTCCCCGATCGTTCAAACATTTGGCAATAAAGTTTC
TTAAGATTGAATCCTGTTGCCGGTCTTGCGATGATTATCATATAATTTCTGTTGAATTACGTTAAGCATG
TAATAATTAACATGTAATGCATGACGTTATTTATGAGATGGGTTTTTATGATTAGAGTCCCGCAATTATA
CATTTAATACGCGATAGAAAACAAAATATAGCGCGCAAACTAGGATAAATTATCGCGCGCGGTGTCATCT
ATGTTACTAGATCGCAGGGCTGGTGCAACTGGTGGCCCACCAGGGCTGGGTTCAGCAGATTTGAGCAGCC
TGCTCGGTGGTCTTGGTGGGAATGCAAGAACTGGTGCTGCAGGTGGTCTAGGAGGGTTGGGTTCAGCAGA
TTTGGGGAGTATGCTTGGTGGTCCACCTGATGCTGCTCTTTTGAGTCAGATGCTGCAAAACCCTGCTATG
ATGCAGATGATGCAGAACATTATGTCTGACCCACAGTCAATGAACCAGGTCCAATATTTTTCAAAACTAG
TTCTTTTATGATTTTTGGAGATGACCTTGGATCATTCTGTAACATTTGCTTGTCCCACAGTTGCTTAGCA
TGAACCCAAATGCACGTAGCCTGATGGAGTCAAACACTCAGTTGAGGGATATGTTCCAAAACCCAGAATT
TCTTCGCCAGATGGCATCCCCAGAGGCTTTGCAGGTAAAATCTGTTGTGATGCAAGTTAACAACTGTTCT
CGTATTTTATTTTCTGATAAAATTTGTATTTGTTCTGCGCAGCAATTACTCTCATTCCAGCAGACACTGT
CATCACAGCTTGGCCAAAATCAACCTAGCCAGTGAGTAACTCTTTTTTTTGCGAGAAAAAAGGGAAAAAG
TAACACTCTAATTCAATAGCATGATTGTATCACCCCTTTTTTTTATGAAATTAAATAAAATAGAGATTAT
GAAGTGCAGTTATGTTTATCTTTTGAGGGTGCAATTATGCGTTTGCTGAGTCTTTTCTTTTCAGGGCTGG
TAACCTAGGGGGCAATGGAGTGTACTTCAAGTCACACCGGCGAGTGTTTGATCGCCGGCGGTACAAAGTG
GTTAAAATAATATTTTATTTATCTCATGTCATTCGATTACAGAGGCTCGGCTACGAGCAAAGACAAACCA
AATATAACAAACAACAACCCTTACACAATGACATCGGAAAACGAAATACAACACCCTGAGATATTACATT
TATAGAAACTGTACGCCGTCCGCGCTAGGACAGTCACTGCGAAGCAGTGACGTCTTCGCCGGAGGCGAAC
GAGTAGTTGATGAACGTCTCGCCTTCATACATGTAGTGAACAACAGTGTTAGAGTACATGTAATCCGACT
GTTCGGGAGTCATATCCTTGAGCCAATCTTCGTCTGGATTAACTAAAATGATGCAAGGTATTCCACCCCG
TATGACCTTTCGCTTACCATATTTTGGATTGACCGTGAAGTCACGCTGAGCCCCGACGAAGCACTTCCAG
TTGGGTGTGAACTTGAATGGAATGTCGTCGATGATATTATACTTGGCGTTGACGTCATATGTTGTGAAAT
CAACTAGACTGTTATAATAATTGTGTGTCCCTAGAGACCTTGCCCAGGAAGTCTTTCCTGTTCTGGTTGG
CCCGCAGATGTAGATGGACTTATGCCTCCCCGGTGACTCCTGGAATAATCGTCCATCCACTCTAAGTCAG
ATTGCGCTTGATCCGCAGGAGTGGAAGTACAAAGGATATAGGATTCGAGGCTTACGGAGTAGAGATGTTC
ATTTTTCCAGCTTTCAATGGTCTCATGGCAAATGAGTGATTCGGTTGGAAACTCAGGTGTGTAAGTGGCA
ACTGGGTCAGGAAATAGATGGCGTGCCGTGTACTCGAAGTCTTTGAGACGGATAGACCATTCAAACGGAA
AACGATTGCAAACCATGCTGAGGAATTCCTCGCGAGAGGAACTAGATTCAATGATCTGTTTCATATCCGC
ATCACGGTCTTTACGACCTGGAGTTGAAACAGCCACGAATGTTCCCCACTCAGCTGTGTTTACATCGGAG
TCAACCTCCTTCGTGATGTAATCACGAACTTGGTTGCAGTCTTTGGCAGCTTGTATATTTGGATGGAATA
TGGAGAATGGAGATGTATCCATACGGAGGTTTAAGGCATTGGGATTGGTGATGGAAGCACGAAGCTTGTT
CTGCACGAGAACGTGCAGATGTGGTGATCCATCTTCGTGGAGCTCTCTAACAGCAGCGATGTAGAGGGGC
TCATATTTGTTCAAGAGAGTGCGAAGTGAATCCAAGGCGTACTGTGGCTCAAGGGTACATTGAGGATATG
TTAGAAAGAGGTACTTGGAATAGACACGGAACCTGGGTGCAGATGAAGAGGCCATGGTAGTGAACAGAAG
TCCGGCAGGTCCTTAGCGAAAAAACGGGGTGTGCCAGAAAACTCTATCCTCTACCCTGCGTGGAGGTGTG
AATTCTGCACACTGCAAATGCAATGTGTCCAATGCTTTATATAGGGCAGGTTTTGGCGGGAGAACAGGGC
CCTAGTGTTCCCACGGTAGCGTAGCGAATCGTGTGGGCCCTGTTCGGTGTGCGGTCGGGGGGCCTCCACG
CGGGTTATAATATTACCCCGCGTGGTGGCCCCCGACGCGCACTCGGCTTTTCGTGAGTGCGCGGAGGCTT
TTGGACCACATCTTTTCTGATCACTTTCGTGGAAGATGTTGATTTATCACACTTTTGACGGGGAAATCTG
TGCCATGCCTTAGCTTATAAGGAAGTGCGTGGTAGCCCATCTCGGGGCCCTCGATTCGACGTTCCTGTTT
AAACTATCAGTGTTTGACAGGATATATTGGCGGGTAAACCTAAGAGAAAAGAGCGTTTATTAGAATAATC
GGATATTTAAAAGGGCGTGAAAAGGTTTATCCGTTCGTCCATTTGTATGTGCATGCCAACCACAGGGTTC
CCCTCGGGATCAAAGTACTTTGATCCAACCCCTCCGCTGCTATAGTGCAGTCGGCTTCTGACGTTCAGTG
CAGCCGTCTTCTGAAAACGACATGTCGCACAAGTCCTAAGTTACGCGACAGGCTGCCGCCCTGCCCTTTT
CCTGGCGTTTTCTTGTCGCGTGTTTTAGTCGCATAAAGTAGAATACTTGCGACTAGAACCGGAGACATTA
CGCCATGAACAAGAGCGCCGCCGCTGGCCTGCTGGGCTATGCCCGCGTCAGCACCGACGACCAGGACTTG
ACCAACCAACGGGCCGAACTGCACGCGGCCGGCTGCACCAAGCTGTTTTCCGAGAAGATCACCGGCACCA
GGCGCGACCGCCCGGAGCTGGCCAGGATGCTTGACCACCTACGCCCTGGCGACGTTGTGACAGTGACCAG
GCTAGACCGCCTGGCCCGCAGCACCCGCGACCTACTGGACATTGCCGAGCGCATCCAGGAGGCCGGCGCG
GGCCTGCGTAGCCTGGCAGAGCCGTGGGCCGACACCACCACGCCGGCCGGCCGCATGGTGTTGACCGTGT
TCGCCGGCATTGCCGAGTTCGAGCGTTCCCTAATCATCGACCGCACCCGGAGCGGGCGCGAGGCCGCCAA
GGCCCGAGGCGTGAAGTTTGGCCCCCGCCCTACCCTCACCCCGGCACAGATCGCGCACGCCCGCGAGCTG
ATCGACCAGGAAGGCCGCACCGTGAAAGAGGCGGCTGCACTGCTTGGCGTGCATCGCTCGACCCTGTACC
GCGCACTTGAGCGCAGCGAGGAAGTGACGCCCACCGAGGCCAGGCGGCGCGGTGCCTTCCGTGAGGACGC
ATTGACCGAGGCCGACGCCCTGGCGGCCGCCGAGAATGAACGCCAAGAGGAACAAGCATGAAACCGCACC
AGGACGGCCAGGACGAACCGTTTTTCATTACCGAAGAGATCGAGGCGGAGATGATCGCGGCCGGGTACGT
GTTCGAGCCGCCCGCGCACGGCTCAACCGTGCGGCTGCATGAAATCCTGGCCGGTTTGTCTGATGCCAAG
CTGGCGGCCTGGCCGGCCAGCTTGGCCGCTGAAGAAACCGAGCGCCGCCGTCTAAAAAGGTGATGTGTAT
TTGAGTAAAACAGCTTGCGTCATGCGGTCGCTGCGTATATGATGCGATGAGTAAATAAACAAATACGCAA
GGGGAACGCATGAAGGTTATCGCTGTACTTAACCAGAAAGGCGGGTCAGGCAAGACGACCATCGCAACCC
ATCTAGCCCGCGCCCTGCAACTCGCCGGGGCCGATGTTCTGTTAGTCGATTCCGATCCCCAGGGCAGTGC
CCGCGATTGGGCGGCCGTGCGGGAAGATCAACCGCTAACCGTTGTCGGCATCGACCGCCCGACGATTGAC
CGCGACGTGAAGGCCATCGGCCGGCGCGACTTCGTAGTGATCGACGGAGCGCCCCAGGCGGCGGACTTGG
CTGTGTCCGCGATCAAGGCAGCCGACTTCGTGCTGATTCCGGTGCAGCCAAGCCCTTACGACATATGGGC
CACCGCCGACCTGGTGGAGCTGGTTAAGCAGCGCATTGAGGTCACGGATGGAAGGCTACAAGCGGCCTTT
GTCGTGTCGCGGGCGATCAAAGGCACGCGCATCGGCGGTGAGGTTGCCGAGGCGCTGGCCGGGTACGAGC
TGCCCATTCTTGAGTCCCGTATCACGCAGCGCGTGAGCTACCCAGGCACTGCCGCCGCCGGCACAACCGT
TCTTGAATCAGAACCCGAGGGCGACGCTGCCCGCGAGGTCCAGGCGCTGGCCGCTGAAATTAAATCAAAA
CTCATTTGAGTTAATGAGGTAAAGAGAAAATGAGCAAAAGCACAAACACGCTAAGTGCCGGCCGTCCGAG
CGCACGCAGCAGCAAGGCTGCAACGTTGGCCAGCCTGGCAGACACGCCAGCCATGAAGCGGGTCAACTTT
CAGTTGCCGGCGGAGGATCACACCAAGCTGAAGATGTACGCGGTACGCCAAGGCAAGACCATTACCGAGC
TGCTATCTGAATACATCGCGCAGCTACCAGAGTAAATGAGCAAATGAATAAATGAGTAGATGAATTTTAG
CGGCTAAAGGAGGCGGCATGGAAAATCAAGAACAACCAGGCACCGACGCCGTGGAATGCCCCATGTGTGG
AGGAACGGGCGGTTGGCCAGGCGTAAGCGGCTGGGTTGCCTGCCGGCCCTGCAATGGCACTGGAACCCCC
AAGCCCGAGGAATCGGCGTGAGCGGTCGCAAACCATCCGGCCCGGTACAAATCGGCGCGGCGCTGGGTGA
TGACCTGGTGGAGAAGTTGAAGGCCGCGCAGGCCGCCCAGCGGCAACGCATCGAGGCAGAAGCACGCCCC
GGTGAATCGTGGCAAGCGGCCGCTGATCGAATCCGCAAAGAATCCCGGCAACCGCCGGCAGCCGGTGCGC
CGTCGATTAGGAAGCCGCCCAAGGGCGACGAGCAACCAGATTTTTTCGTTCCGATGCTCTATGACGTGGG
CACCCGCGATAGTCGCAGCATCATGGACGTGGCCGTTTTCCGTCTGTCGAAGCGTGACCGACGAGCTGGC
GAGGTGATCCGCTACGAGCTTCCAGACGGGCACGTAGAGGTTTCCGCAGGGCCGGCCGGCATGGCCAGTG
TGTGGGATTACGACCTGGTACTGATGGCGGTTTCCCATCTAACCGAATCCATGAACCGATACCGGGAAGG
GAAGGGAGACAAGCCCGGCCGCGTGTTCCGTCCACACGTTGCGGACGTACTCAAGTTCTGCCGGCGAGCC
GATGGCGGAAAGCAGAAAGACGACCTGGTAGAAACCTGCATTCGGTTAAACACCACGCACGTTGCCATGC
AGCGTACGAAGAAGGCCAAGAACGGCCGCCTGGTGACGGTATCCGAGGGTGAAGCCTTGATTAGCCGCTA
CAAGATCGTAAAGAGCGAAACCGGGCGGCCGGAGTACATCGAGATCGAGCTAGCTGATTGGATGTACCGC
GAGATCACAGAAGGCAAGAACCCGGACGTGCTGACGGTTCACCCCGATTACTTTTTGATCGATCCCGGCA
TCGGCCGTTTTCTCTACCGCCTGGCACGCCGCGCCGCAGGCAAGGCAGAAGCCAGATGGTTGTTCAAGAC
GATCTACGAACGCAGTGGCAGCGCCGGAGAGTTCAAGAAGTTCTGTTTCACCGTGCGCAAGCTGATCGGG
TCAAATGACCTGCCGGAGTACGATTTGAAGGAGGAGGCGGGGCAGGCTGGCCCGATCCTAGTCATGCGCT
ACCGCAACCTGATCGAGGGCGAAGCATCCGCCGGTTCCTAATGTACGGAGCAGATGCTAGGGCAAATTGC
CCTAGCAGGGGAAAAAGGTCGAAAAGGCCTCTTTCCTGTGGATAGCACGTACATTGGGAACCCAAAGCCG
TACATTGGGAACCGGAACCCGTACATTGGGAACCCAAAGCCGTACATTGGGAACCGGTCACACATGTAAG
TGACTGATATAAAAGAGAAAAAAGGCGATTTTTCCGCCTAAAACTCTTTAAAACTTATTAAAACTCTTAA
AACCCGCCTGGCCTGTGCATAACTGTCTGGCCAGCGCACAGCCGAAGAGCTGCAAAAAGCGCCTACCCTT
CGGTCGCTGCGCTCCCTACGCCCCGCCGCTTCGCGTCGGCCTATCGCGGCCGCTGGCCGCTCAAAAATGG
CTGGCCTACGGCCAGGCAATCTACCAGGGCGCGGACAAGCCGCGCCGTCGCCACTCGACCGCCGGCGCCC
ACATCAAGGCACCCTGCCTCGCGCGTTTCGGTGATGACGGTGAAAACCTCTGACACATGCAGCTCCCGGA
AACGGTCACAGCTTGTCTGTAAGCGGATGCCGGGAGCAGACAAGCCCGTCAGGGCGCGTCAGCGGGTGTT
GGCGGGTGTCGGGGCGCAGCCATGACCCAGTCACGTAGCGATAGCGGAGTGTATACTGGCTTAACTATGC
GGCATCAGAGCAGATTGTACTGAGAGTGCACCATATGCGGTGTGAAATACCGCACAGATGCGTAAGGAGA
AAATACCGCATCAGGCGCTCTTCCGCTTCCTCGCTCACTGACTCGCTGCGCTCGGTCGTTCGGCTGCGGC
GAGCGGTATCAGCTCACTCAAAGGCGGTAATACGGTTATCCACAGAATCAGGGGATAACGCAGGAAAGAA
CATGTGAGCAAAAGGCCAGCAAAAGGCCAGGAACCGTAAAAAGGCCGCGTTGCTGGCGTTTTTCCATAGG
CTCCGCCCCCCTGACGAGCATCACAAAAATCGACGCTCAAGTCAGAGGTGGCGAAACCCGACAGGACTAT
AAAGATACCAGGCGTTTCCCCCTGGAAGCTCCCTCGTGCGCTCTCCTGTTCCGACCCTGCCGCTTACCGG
ATACCTGTCCGCCTTTCTCCCTTCGGGAAGCGTGGCGCTTTCTCATAGCTCACGCTGTAGGTATCTCAGT
TCGGTGTAGGTCGTTCGCTCCAAGCTGGGCTGTGTGCACGAACCCCCCGTTCAGCCCGACCGCTGCGCCT
TATCCGGTAACTATCGTCTTGAGTCCAACCCGGTAAGACACGACTTATCGCCACTGGCAGCAGCCACTGG
TAACAGGATTAGCAGAGCGAGGTAT
